>Addgene plasmid #172497 | pMXs-IP- SCAT3.2 | addgene full sequence | sequence record 340999 | Addgene NGS Result
TCCATCCGCCCCGTCTCTCCCCCTTGAACCTCCTCGTTCGACCCCGCCTCGATCCTCCCTTTATCCAGCC
CTCACTCCTTCTCTAGGCGCCCCCATATGGCCATATGAGATCTTATATGGGGCACCCCCGCCCCTTGTAA
ACTTCCCTGACCCTGACATGACAAGAGTTACTAACAGCCCCTCTCTCCAAGCTCACTTACAGGCTCTCTA
CTTAGTCCAGCACGAAGTCTGGAGACCTCTGGCGGCAGCCTACCAAGAACAACTGGACCGACCGGTGGTA
CCTCACCCTTACCGAGTCGGCGACACAGTGTGGGTCCGCCGACACCAGACTAAGAACCTAGAACCTCGCT
GGAAAGGACCTTACACAGTCCTGCTGACCACCCCCACCGCCCTCAAAGTAGACGGCATCGCAGCTTGGAT
ACACGCCGCCCACGTGAAGGCTGCCGACCCCGGGGGTGGACCATCCTCTAGACTGCCGGATCTAGCTAGT
TAATTAAGGATCCGCCACCATGGCCCTGTCCAACAAGTTCATCGGCGACGACATGAAGATGACCTACCAC
ATGGACGGCTGCGTGAACGGCCACTACTTCACCGTGAAGGGCGAGGGCAGCGGCAAGCCCTACGAGGGCA
CCCAGACCTCCACCTTCAAGGTGACCATGGCCAACGGCGGCCCCCTGGCCTTCTCCTTCGACATCCTGTC
CACCGTGTTCATGTACGGCAACCGCTGCTTCACCGCCTACCCCACCAGCATGCCCGACTACTTCAAGCAG
GCCTTCCCCGACGGCATGTCCTACGAGAGAACCTTCACCTACGAGGACGGCGGCGTGGCCACCGCCAGCT
GGGAGATCAGCCTGAAGGGCAACTGCTTCGAGCACAAGTCCACCTTCCACGGCGTGAACTTCCCCGCCGA
CGGCCCCGTGATGGCCAAGAAGACCACCGGCTGGGACCCCTCCTTCGAGAAGATGACCGTGTGCGACGGC
ATCTTGAAGGGCGACGTGACCGCCTTCCTGATGCTGCAGGGCGGCGGCAACTACAGATGCCAGTTCCACA
CCTCCTACAAGACCAAGAAGCCCGTGACCATGCCCCCCAACCACGTGGTGGAGCACCGCATCGCCAGAAC
CGACCTGGACAAGGGCGGCAACAGCGTGCAGCTGACCGAGCACGCCGTGGCCCACATCACCTCCGTGGTG
CCCTTCTCCTCGTCCGAGCTCAGCGGAGATGAGGTCGATGGTACCAGCGGAAGCGAATTCGTGAGCAAGG
GCGAGGAGCTGTTCACCGGGGTGGTGCCCATCCTGGTCGAGCTGGACGGCGACGTAAACGGCCACAAGTT
CAGCGTGTCCGGCGAGGGCGAGGGCGATGCCACCTACGGCAAGCTGACCCTGAAGCTGATCTGCACCACC
GGCAAGCTGCCCGTGCCCTGGCCCACCCTCGTGACCACCCTGGGCTACGGCCTGCAGTGCTTCGCCCGCT
ACCCCGACCACATGAAGCAGCACGACTTCTTCAAGTCCGCCATGCCCGAAGGCTACGTCCAGGAGCGCAC
CATCTTCTTCAAGGACGACGGCAACTACAAGACCCGCGCCGAGGTGAAGTTCGAGGGCGACACCCTGGTG
AACCGCATCGAGCTGAAGGGCATCGACTTCAAGGAGGACGGCAACATCCTGGGGCACAAGCTGGAGTACA
ACTACAACAGCCACAACGTCTATATCACCGCCGACAAGCAGAAGAACGGCATCAAGGCCAACTTCAAGAT
CCGCCACAACATCGAGGACGGCGGCGTGCAGCTCGCCGACCACTACCAGCAGAACACCCCCATCGGCGAC
GGCCCCGTGCTGCTGCCCGACAACCACTACCTGAGCTACCAGTCCGCCCTGAGCAAAGACCCCAACGAGA
AGCGCGATCACATGGTCCTGCTGGAGTTCGTGACCGCCGCCGGGATCACTCTCGGCATGGACGAGCTGTA
CAAGTAAGCGGCCGCTACGTAAATTCCGCCCCCCCCCCCCCTCTCCCTCCCCCCCCCCTAACGTTACTGG
CCGAAGCCGCTTGGAATAAGGCCGGTGTGCGTTTGTCTATATGTTATTTTCCACCATATTGCCGTCTTTT
GGCAATGTGAGGGCCCGGAAACCTGGCCCTGTCTTCTTGACGAGCATTCCTAGGGGTCTTTCCCCTCTCG
CCAAAGGAATGCAAGGTCTGTTGAATGTCGTGAAGGAAGCAGTTCCTCTGGAAGCTTCTTGAAGACAAAC
AACGTCTGTAGCGACCCTTTGCAGGCAGCGGAACCCCCCACCTGGCGACAGGTGCCTCTGCGGCCAAAAG
CCACGTGTATAAGATACACCTGCAAAGGCGGCACAACCCCAGTGCCACGTTGTGAGTTGGATAGTTGTGG
AAAGAGTCAAATGGCTCTCCTCAAGCGTATTCAACAAGGGGCTGAAGGATGCCCAGAAGGTACCCCATTG
TATGGGATCTGATCTGGGGCCTCGGTGCACATGCTTTACATGTGTTTAGTCGAGGTTAAAAAAACGTCTA
GGCCCCCCGAACCACGGGGACGTGGTTTTCCTTTGAAAAACACGATGATAATATGGCCACAACCATGGTT
ACCGAGTACAAGCCCACGGTGCGCCTCGCCACCCGCGACGACGTCCCCAGGGCCGTACGCACCCTCGCCG
CCGCGTTCGCCGACTACCCCGCCACGCGCCACACCGTCGATCCGGACCGCCACATCGAGCGGGTCACCGA
GCTGCAAGAACTCTTCCTCACGCGCGTCGGGCTCGACATCGGCAAGGTGTGGGTCGCGGACGACGGCGCC
GCGGTGGCGGTCTGGACCACGCCGGAGAGCGTCGAAGCGGGGGCGGTGTTCGCCGAGATCGGCCCGCGCA
TGGCCGAGTTGAGCGGTTCCCGGCTGGCCGCGCAGCAACAGATGGAAGGCCTCCTGGCGCCGCACCGGCC
CAAGGAGCCCGCGTGGTTCCTGGCCACCGTCGGCGTCTCGCCCGACCACCAGGGCAAGGGTCTGGGCAGC
GCCGTCGTGCTCCCCGGAGTGGAGGCGGCCGAGCGCGCCGGGGTGCCCGCCTTCCTGGAGACCTCCGCGC
CCCGCAACCTCCCCTTCTACGAGCGGCTCGGCTTCACCGTCACCGCCGACGTCGAGGTGCCCGAAGGACC
GCGCACCTGGTGCATGACCCGCAAGCCCGGTGCCTGAGTCGACGATAAAATAAAAGATTTTATTTAGTCT
CCAGAAAAAGGGGGGAATGAAAGACCCCACCTGTAGGTTTGGCAAGCTAGCTTAAGTAACGCCATTTTGC
AAGGCATGGAAAAATACATAACTGAGAATAGAGAAGTTCAGATCAAGGTCAGGAACAGATGGAACAGCTG
AATATGGGCCAAACAGGATATCTGTGGTAAGCAGTTCCTGCCCCGGCTCAGGGCCAAGAACAGATGGAAC
AGCTGAATATGGGCCAAACAGGATATCTGTGGTAAGCAGTTCCTGCCCCGGCTCAGGGCCAAGAACAGAT
GGTCCCCAGATGCGGTCCAGCCCTCAGCAGTTTCTAGAGAACCATCAGATGTTTCCAGGGTGCCCCAAGG
ACCTGAAATGACCCTGTGCCTTATTTGAACTAACCAATCAGTTCGCTTCTCGCTTCTGTTCGCGCGCTTC
TGCTCCCCGAGCTCAATAAAAGAGCCCACAACCCCTCACTCGGGGCGCCAGTCCTCCGATTGACTGAGTC
GCCCGGGTACCCGTGTATCCAATAAACCCTCTTGCAGTTGCATCCGACTTGTGGTCTCGCTGTTCCTTGG
GAGGGTCTCCTCTGAGTGATTGACTACCCGTCAGCGGGGGTCTTTCACATGCAGCATGTATCAAAATTAA
TTTGGTTTTTTTTCTTAAGTATTTACATTAAATGGCCATAGTTGCATTAATGAATCGGCCAACGCGCGGG
GAGAGGCGGTTTGCGTATTGGGCGCTCTTCCGCTTCCTCGCTCACTGACTCGCTGCGCTCGGTCGTTCGG
CTGCGGCGAGCGGTATCAGCTCACTCAAAGGCGGTAATACGGTTATCCACAGAATCAGGGGATAACGCAG
GAAAGAACATGTGAGCAAAAGGCCAGCAAAAGGCCAGGAACCGTAAAAAGGCCGCGTTGCTGGCGTTTTT
CCATAGGCTCCGCCCCCCTGACGAGCATCACAAAAATCGACGCTCAAGTCAGAGGTGGCGAAACCCGACA
GGACTATAAAGATACCAGGCGTTTCCCCCTGGAAGCTCCCTCGTGCGCTCTCCTGTTCCGACCCTGCCGC
TTACCGGATACCTGTCCGCCTTTCTCCCTTCGGGAAGCGTGGCGCTTTCTCATAGCTCACGCTGTAGGTA
TCTCAGTTCGGTGTAGGTCGTTCGCTCCAAGCTGGGCTGTGTGCACGAACCCCCCGTTCAGCCCGACCGC
TGCGCCTTATCCGGTAACTATCGTCTTGAGTCCAACCCGGTAAGACACGACTTATCGCCACTGGCAGCAG
CCACTGGTAACAGGATTAGCAGAGCGAGGTATGTAGGCGGTGCTACAGAGTTCTTGAAGTGGTGGCCTAA
CTACGGCTACACTAGAAGAACAGTATTTGGTATCTGCGCTCTGCTGAAGCCAGTTACCTTCGGAAAAAGA
GTTGGTAGCTCTTGATCCGGCAAACAAACCACCGCTGGTAGCGGTGGTTTTTTTGTTTGCAAGCAGCAGA
TTACGCGCAGAAAAAAAGGATCTCAAGAAGATCCTTTGATCTTTTCTACGGGGTCTGACGCTCAGTGGAA
CGAAAACTCACGTTAAGGGATTTTGGTCATGAGATTATCAAAAAGGATCTTCACCTAGATCCTTTTGCGG
CCGGCCGCAAATCAATCTAAAGTATATATGAGTAAACTTGGTCTGACAGTTACCAATGCTTAATCAGTGA
GGCACCTATCTCAGCGATCTGTCTATTTCGTTCATCCATAGTTGCCTGACTCCCCGTCGTGTAGATAACT
ACGATACGGGAGGGCTTACCATCTGGCCCCAGTGCTGCAATGATACCGCGAGACCCACGCTCACCGGCTC
CAGATTTATCAGCAATAAACCAGCCAGCCGGAAGGGCCGAGCGCAGAAGTGGTCCTGCAACTTTATCCGC
CTCCATCCAGTCTATTAATTGTTGCCGGGAAGCTAGAGTAAGTAGTTCGCCAGTTAATAGTTTGCGCAAC
GTTGTTGCCATTGCTACAGGCATCGTGGTGTCACGCTCGTCGTTTGGTATGGCTTCATTCAGCTCCGGTT
CCCAACGATCAAGGCGAGTTACATGATCCCCCATGTTGTGCAAAAAAGCGGTTAGCTCCTTCGGTCCTCC
GATCGTTGTCAGAAGTAAGTTGGCCGCAGTGTTATCACTCATGGTTATGGCAGCACTGCATAATTCTCTT
ACTGTCATGCCATCCGTAAGATGCTTTTCTGTGACTGGTGAGTACTCAACCAAGTCATTCTGAGAATAGT
GTATGCGGCGACCGAGTTGCTCTTGCCCGGCGTCAATACGGGATAATACCGCGCCACATAGCAGAACTTT
AAAAGTGCTCATCATTGGAAAACGTTCTTCGGGGCGAAAACTCTCAAGGATCTTACCGCTGTTGAGATCC
AGTTCGATGTAACCCACTCGTGCACCCAACTGATCTTCAGCATCTTTTACTTTCACCAGCGTTTCTGGGT
GAGCAAAAACAGGAAGGCAAAATGCCGCAAAAAAGGGAATAAGGGCGACACGGAAATGTTGAATACTCAT
ACTCTTCCTTTTTCAATATTATTGAAGCATTTATCAGGGTTATTGTCTCATGAGCGGATACATATTTGAA
TGTATTTAGAAAAATAAACAAATAGGGGTTCCGCGCACATTTCCCCGAAAAGTGCCACCTGCATAATGAA
AGACCCCACCTGTAGGTTTGGCAAGCTAGCTTAAGTAACGCCATTTTGCAAGGCATGGAAAAATACATAA
CTGAGAATAGAAAAGTTCAGATCAAGGTCAGGAACAGATGGAACAGCTGAATATGGGCCAAACAGGATAT
CTGTGGTAAGCAGTTCCTGCCCCGGCTCAGGGCCAAGAACAGATGGAACAGCTGAATATGGGCCAAACAG
GATATCTGTGGTAAGCAGTTCCTGCCCCGGCTCAGGGCCAAGAACAGATGGTCCCCAGATGCGGTCCAGC
CCTCAGCAGTTTCTAGAGAACCATCAGATGTTTCCAGGGTGCCCCAAGGACCTGAAATGACCCTGTGCCT
TATTTGAACTAACCAATCAGTTCGCTTCTCGCTTCTGTTCGCGCGCTTCTGCTCCCCGAGCTCAATAAAA
GAGCCCACAACCCCTCACTCGGCGCGCCAGTCCTCCGATTGACTGAGTCGCCCGGGTACCCGTGTATCCA
ATAAACCCTCTTGCAGTTGCATCCGACTTGTGGTCTCGCTGTTCCTTGGGAGGGTCTCCTCTGAGTGATT
GACTACCCGTCAGCGGGGGTCTTTCATTTGGGGGCTCGTCCGGGATCGGGAGACCCCTGCCCAGGGACCA
CCGACCCACCACCGGGAGGTAAGCTGGCCAGCAACTTATCTGTGTCTGTCCGATTGTCTAGTGTCTATGA
CTGATTTTATGCGCCTGCGTCGGTACTAGTTAGCTAACTAGCTCTGTATCTGGCGGACCCGTGGTGGAAC
TGACGAGTTCGGAACACCCGGCCGCAACCCTGGGAGACGTCCCAGGGACTTCGGGGGCCGTTTTTGTGGC
CCGACCTGAGTCCAAAAATCCCGATCGTTTTGGACTCTTTGGTGCACCCCCCTAATAGGAGGGATATGTG
GTTCTGGTAGGAGACGAGAACCTAAAACAGTTCCCGCCTCCGTCTGAATTTTTGCTTTCGGTTTGGGACC
GAAGCCGCGCCGCGCGTCTTGTCTGCTGCAGCATCGTTCTGTGTTGTCTCTGTCTGACTGTGTTTCTGTA
TTTGTCTGAAAATTAGGGCCAGACTGTTACCACTCCCTTAAGTTTGACCTTAGGTCACTGGAAAGATGTC
GAGCGGATCGCTCACAACCAGTCGGTAGATGTCAAGAAGAGACGTTGGGTTACCTTCTGCTCTGCAGAAT
GGCCAACCTTTAACGTCGGATGGCCGCGAGACGGCACCTTTAACCGAGACCTCATCACCCAGGTTAAGAT
CAAGGTCTTTTCACCTGGCCCGCATGGACACCCAGACCAGGTCCCCTACATCGTGACCTGGGAAGCCTTG
GCTTTTGACCCCCCTCCCTGGGTCAAGCCCTTTGTACACCCTAAGCCTCCGCCTCCTCTTCC
Features (pLannotate 1.2.2; 15 found; start..end, strand, type, name):
    101..475     +  misc_feature   pol region: Moloney murine leukemia virus (MMLV) pol region containing the splice acceptor site
    510..1197    +  CDS            AmCyan1 (fragment): Anemonia majano cyan fluorescent protein mammalian codon-optimized
   1251..1967    +  CDS            Venus: yellow fluorescent protein (YFP) with fast and efficient maturation (Nagai et al., 2002) mammalian codon-optimized
   2109..2571    +  misc_feature   IRES: internal ribosome entry site (IRES) of the encephalomyocarditis virus (EMCV)
   2591..3187    +  CDS            PuroR (fragment): puromycin N-acetyltransferase; pac from Streptomyces; confers resistance to puromycin
   3236..3357    +  LTR            3' LTR (ΔU3) (fragment): self-inactivating 3' long terminal repeat (LTR) from Moloney murine leukemia virus
   3358..3827    +  LTR            LTR: long terminal repeat from Moloney murine leukemia virus
   3893..3945    -  CDS            lacI (fragment): lac repressor; lacI; The lac repressor binds to the lac operator to inhibit transcription in E. coli. This inhibition can be relieved by adding lactose or isopropyl-β-D-thiogalactopyranoside (IPTG).
   4128..4716    -  rep_origin     ori: high-copy-number ColE1/pMB1/pBR322/pUC origin of replication
   4880..5740    -  CDS            AmpR: β-lactamase; bla; confers resistance to ampicillin, carbenicillin, and related antibiotics
   5741..5845    -  promoter       AmpR promoter: bla
   5875..6468    +  LTR            LTR: long terminal repeat from Moloney murine leukemia virus
   6531..6730    +  misc_feature   MMLV Ψ: packaging signal of Moloney murine leukemia virus (MMLV)
   6782..6870    +  misc_feature   MESV Ψ (fragment): packaging signal of murine embryonic stem cell virus
   6947..91      +  CDS            gag (truncated) (across the origin): truncated Moloney murine leukemia virus (MMLV) gag gene lacking the start codon
