[The description below was written by a language model from this plasmid's Addgene catalogue record and pLannotate feature annotations shown in this document.]
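Description:
pMXs-IP-SCAT3.2 is a Moloney murine leukemia virus-based retroviral expression plasmid, built on the pMXs-IP backbone, that delivers a FRET reporter of caspase-3 activity into mammalian cells. It is propagated in E. coli through a high-copy ColE1/pUC-type origin with ampicillin selection (AmpR under its bla promoter). The retroviral portion comprises a 5′ MMLV LTR, the MMLV packaging signal with an adjoining MESV Ψ fragment, a truncated gag region lacking its start codon, and a pol segment carrying the splice acceptor. Together these allow the transcript to be packaged in a suitable packaging cell line and integrated into target cells. The 3′ end is annotated as a short fragment resembling a ΔU3 LTR directly followed by an MMLV LTR. The record does not describe the vector as self-inactivating, and expression is stated to be driven by the MLV LTR.

The payload is a fusion of the cyan fluorescent protein AmCyan, as donor, to the yellow fluorescent protein Venus (catalogued as mVenus) at its C terminus. According to the stated purpose, the probe contains a caspase-3-sensitive sequence, presumably within the short unannotated gap between the two fluorophores. In such probes, cleavage during apoptosis separates donor and acceptor, causing loss of FRET. Downstream, an EMCV IRES allows puromycin N-acetyltransferase to be translated from the same transcript, so transduced cells can be selected with puromycin. The construct is intended for imaging cell survival versus apoptosis in retrovirally transduced mammalian cells, and the associated work concerns in vivo imaging of pathway activity in acute myeloid leukemia.
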