Addgene plasmid #172497: pMXs-IP- SCAT3.2
Purpose: SCAT3.2 is fluorescent reporter (FRET probe) for cell survival/apoptosis with Caspase-3 sensitive sequence which can be introduced to mammalian cells by retrovirus vector.
Depositing lab: David Scadden. Depositing organization: Massachusetts General Hospital. Publication: Imaging dynamic mTORC1 pathway activity in vivo reveals marked shifts that support time-specific inhibitor therapy in AML. Oki T, Mercier F, Kato H, Jung Y, McDonald TO, Spencer JA, Mazzola MC, van Gastel N, Lin CP, Michor F, Kitamura T, Scadden DT. Nat Commun. 2021 Jan 11;12(1):245. doi: 10.1038/s41467-020-20491-8. PubMed 33431855.
Backbone
  Vector backbone: pMXs-IP
  Backbone manufacturer: Toshi Kitamura at University of Tokyo
  Backbone size w/o insert (bp): 5800
  Total vector size (bp): 7300
  Vector type: Mammalian Expression, Retroviral
  Selectable markers: Puromycin
Growth in bacteria
  Bacterial resistance: Ampicillin, 100 μg/mL
  Growth temperature: 37°C
  Growth strain: NEB Stable
  Copy number: High Copy
Gene/Insert
  Gene/Insert name: Amcyan
  Insert size (bp): 741
  Promoter: MLV LTR
  Tag / fusion protein: mVenus (C terminal on insert)
  Cloning method: TOPO Cloning
  Sequencing primers: 5′ CCACCGCCCTCAAAGTAGACG
Terms and licenses: Academic/Nonprofit Terms; Industry Terms: Not Available to Industry
How to cite: pMXs-IP- SCAT3.2 was a gift from David Scadden (Addgene plasmid # 172497 ; http://n2t.net/addgene:172497 ; RRID:Addgene_172497)
