>Addgene plasmid #172497 | pMXs-IP- SCAT3.2 | depositor partial sequence | sequence record 334718 | insert (Amcyan and mVenus fusion)
GGATCCGCCACCATGGCCCTGTCCAACAAGTTCATCGGCGACGACATGAAGATGACCTACCACATGGACG
GCTGCGTGAACGGCCACTACTTCACCGTGAAGGGCGAGGGCAGCGGCAAGCCCTACGAGGGCACCCAGAC
CTCCACCTTCAAGGTGACCATGGCCAACGGCGGCCCCCTGGCCTTCTCCTTCGACATCCTGTCCACCGTG
TTCATGTACGGCAACCGCTGCTTCACCGCCTACCCCACCAGCATGCCCGACTACTTCAAGCAGGCCTTCC
CCGACGGCATGTCCTACGAGAGAACCTTCACCTACGAGGACGGCGGCGTGGCCACCGCCAGCTGGGAGAT
CAGCCTGAAGGGCAACTGCTTCGAGCACAAGTCCACCTTCCACGGCGTGAACTTCCCCGCCGACGGCCCC
GTGATGGCCAAGAAGACCACCGGCTGGGACCCCTCCTTCGAGAAGATGACCGTGTGCGACGGCATCTTGA
AGGGCGACGTGACCGCCTTCCTGATGCTGCAGGGCGGCGGCAACTACAGATGCCAGTTCCACACCTCCTA
CAAGACCAAGAAGCCCGTGACCATGCCCCCCAACCACGTGGTGGAGCACCGCATCGCCAGAACCGACCTG
GACAAGGGCGGCAACAGCGTGCAGCTGACCGAGCACGCCGTGGCCCACATCACCTCCGTGGTGCCCTTCT
CCTCGTCCGAGCTCAGCGGAGATGAGGTCGATGGTACCAGCGGAAGCGAATTCGTGAGCAAGGGCGAGGA
GCTGTTCACCGGGGTGGTGCCCATCCTGGTCGAGCTGGACGGCGACGTAAACGGCCACAAGTTCAGCGTG
TCCGGCGAGGGCGAGGGCGATGCCACCTACGGCAAGCTGACCCTGAAGCTGATCTGCACCACCGGCAAGC
TGCCCGTGCCCTGGCCCACCCTCGTGACCACCCTGGGCTACGGCCTGCAGTGCTTCGCCCGCTACCCCGA
CCACATGAAGCAGCACGACTTCTTCAAGTCCGCCATGCCCGAAGGCTACGTCCAGGAGCGCACCATCTTC
TTCAAGGACGACGGCAACTACAAGACCCGCGCCGAGGTGAAGTTCGAGGGCGACACCCTGGTGAACCGCA
TCGAGCTGAAGGGCATCGACTTCAAGGAGGACGGCAACATCCTGGGGCACAAGCTGGAGTACAACTACAA
CAGCCACAACGTCTATATCACCGCCGACAAGCAGAAGAACGGCATCAAGGCCAACTTCAAGATCCGCCAC
AACATCGAGGACGGCGGCGTGCAGCTCGCCGACCACTACCAGCAGAACACCCCCATCGGCGACGGCCCCG
TGCTGCTGCCCGACAACCACTACCTGAGCTACCAGTCCGCCCTGAGCAAAGACCCCAACGAGAAGCGCGA
TCACATGGTCCTGCTGGAGTTCGTGACCGCCGCCGGGATCACTCTCGGCATGGACGAGCTGTACAAGTAA
GCGGCCGC
